Addgene plasmid #104442: GST-BHMT-I/G
Purpose: Autophagy cargo assay
Depositing lab: Carol Mercer. Depositing organization: University of Cincinnati. Publication: Macroautophagy-dependent, intralysosomal cleavage of a betaine homocysteine methyltransferase fusion protein requires stable multimerization. Mercer CA, Kaliappan A, Dennis PB. Autophagy. 2008 Feb;4(2):185-94. Epub 2007 Nov 7. 5275 PubMed 18059170.
Backbone
  Vector backbone: pRK5
  Backbone size w/o insert (bp): 4754
  Total vector size (bp): 7832
  Vector type: Mammalian Expression
Growth in bacteria
  Bacterial resistance: Ampicillin, 100 μg/mL
  Growth temperature: 37°C
  Growth strain: DH5alpha
  Copy number: High Copy
Gene/Insert
  Gene/Insert name: BHMT
  Species: H. sapiens (human)
  Insert size (bp): 3213
  Mutation: N43A in GST (in a potential KFERQ-like sequence). BHMT does not contain the first 8 or last 9 amino acids.
  Entrez Gene: BHMT (a.k.a. BHMT1, HEL-S-61p)
  Promoter: CMV
  Tag / fusion protein: GST (N terminal on insert); GFP-myc GFP is from Aequorea victoria (C terminal on insert)
  Cloning method: Restriction Enzyme; 5′ cloning site Nru1 (unknown if destroyed); 3′ cloning site HindIII (unknown if destroyed)
  Sequencing primers: 5′ SP6 5'-TGATGAGTTTGGACAAACCAC-3'
Terms and licenses: Academic/Nonprofit Terms; Industry Terms: Not Available to Industry
Depositor comments: GFP is from Aequorea victoria
How to cite: GST-BHMT-I/G was a gift from Carol Mercer (Addgene plasmid # 104442 ; http://n2t.net/addgene:104442 ; RRID:Addgene_104442)
