[The description below was written by a language model from this plasmid's Addgene catalogue record and pLannotate feature annotations shown in this document.]
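Description:
GST-BHMT-I/G is a mammalian expression plasmid built on the pRK5 backbone and designed as a reporter for an autophagy cargo assay. It is propagated in E. coli as a high-copy plasmid through a ColE1/pUC-type origin with ampicillin selection (β-lactamase). The backbone also carries an M13 phage origin, remnants of lac and pBR322 sequences, and an SV40 enhancer/early promoter region containing the SV40 origin. No mammalian selection marker is recorded, which points to transient transfection as the likely use.

Expression is driven by the human CMV immediate-early enhancer and promoter, followed by a fragment of CMV intron A and an SP6 promoter, and is terminated by an SV40 polyadenylation signal. The main open reading frame fuses Schistosoma japonicum GST to the N terminus of human betaine homocysteine methyltransferase (BHMT). This BHMT lacks its first 8 and last 9 amino acids, and the GST carries an N43A substitution in a potential KFERQ-like motif.

The catalogue lists GFP-myc as a C-terminal tag, but the feature table places an EMCV IRES between BHMT and EGFP. This arrangement, along with the "I/G" in the name, suggests that GFP is translated separately from the same bicistronic transcript rather than being fused to BHMT. GFP would then report transfection and expression levels independently of the cargo. The myc tag is not annotated in the feature table.

According to the associated publication title, the GST-BHMT fusion undergoes macroautophagy-dependent cleavage inside lysosomes. The fusion therefore serves as a cargo whose processing reflects autophagic delivery.
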