Features (pLannotate 1.2.2; 23 found; start..end, strand, type, name):
    293..427     -  polyA_signal   SV40 poly(A) signal: SV40 polyadenylation signal
    490..1206    -  CDS            EGFP: EGFP is a basic (constitutively fluorescent) green fluorescent protein published in 1996, derived from Aequorea victoria. It is reported to be a rapidly-maturing weak dimer with moderate acid sensitivity.
   1209..1769    -  misc_feature   IRES: internal ribosome entry site (IRES) of the encephalomyocarditis virus (EMCV)
   1811..2998    -  CDS            BHMT: BHMT1_HUMAN - Experimental evidence at protein level: Swiss-Prot protein existence level 1. Involved in the regulation of homocysteine metabolism. Converts betaine and homocysteine to dimethylglycine and methionine, respectively. This reaction is also required for the irreversible oxidation of choline. From Homo sapiens (Human).
   3007..3646    -  CDS            GST (fragment): glutathione S-transferase from Schistosoma japonicum
   3685..3722    -  CDS            IgH signal sequence (fragment): signal sequence from the mouse immunoglobulin heavy chain variable region
   3726..3744    -  promoter       SP6 promoter: promoter for bacteriophage SP6 RNA polymerase
   3796..3839    -  intron         CMV intron (fragment): modified intron A from human cytomegalovirus
   3975..4178    -  promoter       CMV promoter: human cytomegalovirus (CMV) immediate early promoter
   4179..4558    -  enhancer       CMV enhancer: human cytomegalovirus immediate early enhancer
   4611..4627    -  protein_bind   lac operator: The lac repressor binds to the lac operator to inhibit transcription in E. coli. This inhibition can be relieved by adding lactose or isopropyl-β-D-thiogalactopyranoside (IPTG). lac repressor encoded by lacI
   4635..4665    -  promoter       lac promoter: promoter for the E. coli lac operon
   4680..4701    -  protein_bind   CAP binding site: CAP binding activates transcription in the presence of cAMP. E. coli catabolite activator protein
   4714..4806    -  CDS            lacI (fragment): lac repressor; lacI; The lac repressor binds to the lac operator to inhibit transcription in E. coli. This inhibition can be relieved by adding lactose or isopropyl-β-D-thiogalactopyranoside (IPTG).
   4989..5577    -  rep_origin     ori: high-copy-number ColE1/pMB1/pBR322/pUC origin of replication
   5748..6608    -  CDS            AmpR: β-lactamase; bla; confers resistance to ampicillin, carbenicillin, and related antibiotics
   6609..6713    -  promoter       AmpR promoter: bla
   6808..6843    +  CDS            rop (fragment): Rop protein, which maintains plasmids at low copy number; rop
   6945..6994    +  misc_feature   bom (fragment): basis of mobility region from pBR322
   7070..7450    -  rep_origin     M13 ori (sequence partly withheld): M13 bacteriophage origin of replication; arrow indicates direction of (+) strand synthesis
   7469..7520    +  misc_feature   bom (fragment): basis of mobility region from pBR322
   7526..7680    -  CDS            lacZα (fragment): LacZα fragment of β-galactosidase; lacZ fragment
   7699..224     -  promoter       SV40 promoter (across the origin): SV40 enhancer and early promoter
>Addgene plasmid #104442 | GST-BHMT-I/G | addgene full sequence | sequence record 200428 | Addgene NGS Result
GAGTTAGGGGCGGGATGGGCGGAGTTAGGGGCGGGACTATGGTTGCTGACTAATTGAGATGCATGCTTTG
CATACTTCTGCCTGCTGGGGAGCCTGGGGACTTTCCACACCTGGTTGCTGACTAATTGAGATGCATGCTT
TGCATACTTCTGCCTGCTGGGGAGCCTGGGGACTTTCCACACCCTAACTGACACACATTCCACAGCTGGT
TCTTTCCGCCTCAGAAGGTACCTAACCAAGTTCCTCTTTCAGAGGTTATTTCAGGCCATGGTGCTGCGCC
GAATTAATTCCCGATCCAGACATGATAAGATACATTGATGAGTTTGGACAAACCACAACTAGAATGCAGT
GAAAAAAATGCTTTATTTGTGAAATTTGTGATGCTATTGCTTTATTTGTAACCATTATAAGCTGCAATAA
ACAAGTTGGGCCATGGCGGCCAAGCTTTCACAGGTCCTCCTCGGAGATCAGCTTCTGCTCCATTCTAGAC
TTGTACAGCTCGTCCATGCCGAGAGTGATCCCGGCGGCGGTCACGAACTCCAGCAGGACCATGTGATCGC
GCTTCTCGTTGGGGTCTTTGCTCAGGGCGGACTGGGTGCTCAGGTAGTGGTTGTCGGGCAGCAGCACGGG
GCCGTCGCCGATGGGGGTGTTCTGCTGGTAGTGGTCGGCGAGCTGCACGCTGCCGTCCTCGATGTTGTGG
CGGATCTTGAAGTTCACCTTGATGCCGTTCTTCTGCTTGTCGGCCATGATATAGACGTTGTGGCTGTTGT
AGTTGTACTCCAGCTTGTGCCCCAGGATGTTGCCGTCCTCCTTGAAGTCGATGCCCTTCAGCTCGATGCG
GTTCACCAGGGTGTCGCCCTCGAACTTCACCTCGGCGCGGGTCTTGTAGTTGCCGTCGTCCTTGAAGAAG
ATGGTGCGCTCCTGGACGTAGCCTTCGGGCATGGCGGACTTGAAGAAGTCGTGCTGCTTCATGTGGTCGG
GGTAGCGGCTGAAGCACTGCACGCCGTAGGTCAGGGTGGTCACGAGGGTGGGCCAGGGCACGGGCAGCTT
GCCGGTGGTGCAGATGAACTTCAGGGTCAGCTTGCCGTAGGTGGCATCGCCCTCGCCCTCGCCGGACACG
CTGAACTTGTGGCCGTTTACGTCGCCGTCCAGCTCGACCAGGATGGGCACCACCCCGGTGAACAGCTCCT
CGCCCTTGCTCACCATGGTATTATCGTGTTTTTCAAAGGAAAACCACGTCCCCGTGGTTCGGGGGGCCTA
GACGTTTTTTTAACCTCGACTAAACACATGTAAAGCATGTGCACCGAGGCCCCAGATCAGATCCCATACA
ATGGGGTACCTTCTGGGCATCCTTCAGCCCCTTGTTGAATACGCTTGAGGAGAGCCATTTGACTCTTTCC
ACAACTATCCAACTCACAACGTGGCACTGGGGTTGTGCCGCCTTTGCAGGTGTATCTTATACACGTGGCT
TTTGGCCGCAGAGGCACCTGTCGCCAGGTGGGGGGTTCCGCTGCCTGCAAAGGGTCGCTACAGACGTTGT
TTGTCTTCAAGAAGCTTCCAGAGGAACTGCTTCCTTCACGACATTCAACAGACCTTGCATTCCTTTGGCG
AGAGGGGAAAGACCCCTAGGAATGCTCGTCAAGAAGACAGGGCCAGGTTTCCGGGCCCTCACATTGCCAA
AAGACGGCAATATGGTGGAAAATAACATATAGACAAACGCACACCGGCCTTATTCCAAGCGGCTTCGGCC
AGTAACGTTAGGGGGGGGGCGGAATTGATCCCGCTCGAGGTTAACGAATTCTTATCTAGAGAGCTCTTTC
AGCTGCTGCTCAGTTGTGGCTTCTTTCTGCTGCATCAGCTCGGCTGTTCCTTTGGTCACTCCCCAGCCAT
CTGGCTTTGACATTGAAGGGTTGTATGGCCGGCCTGAGGCTATCCGAAGATTCTCCCAGTATTCCTTCCT
GGCCCTTGCTCTAACCCAGGGTTTGGTGTGCATGTCCAAACCACTTCCCCAGCTGCCATGTTTTTCTGAA
GCTGGTGGCAAAAAGCCCCTTTCTGGGGCCAGCTCCTCTGCAATTGCCCTGATGTGGTAGGGCTCAAATC
CACAGCACCCGCCAATGTACCTGACCCCCAGGTTGTAGGCCTCTCTGGCGTATTTTTGAATATCCCATCT
GGTGGCAACTCTGGGTTCCAGTCCAAATGGGAATTCTGGGAGATCGATGAATCCCTGCTTGTTGCAGTCA
GGAGTGTGGTAAGCCAAGGGCTGGCTCATCAGGTGAGCTTTCAGTCGGGCAGCCTCCAAGCCCTCCTTCA
TGAGCTTCACTGTTTTTAAACTAATGGTGGGGTCAAAGTGGCAGTTCACACCAATGATGGATGCTCCTGC
TTTCACCAGGCGCACTGCACACTCGCCGGGGGGCACGCCATGCAAATCTCCTTCTGGGCCAATGCACATG
GTTGCTGCCACAGGTTTACCGGATGCTATCAAGGTTTCAACTGCCCACACAGCTTCTTCAACGTGTTCAA
AATACTCTGCAATCAAGAAGTCCACGTTCTTCTTCATAAAGACCTCTAACTGTTGCAGAAATACTTTTTT
GACTTCAGTTTCACTCTTGCAGCTAAGGTATGAAGGTGTCTGACTCACTCCTCCTGCTACCAAAGCATCT
CCTTCATCAGCCACTTGTCGGGCGATGTCGCAAGCAGCTTCATTGACTTCCTGCCCAGATATCTTCTCTA
AGACATAGTTGCCCCTGTTCTCCAGCTTGTCTTCACTCGCATAGAAGGTGAAGGTCTGCATGACGTTTGA
GCCAGCTCTGAGGAACTCTCGATGAAGCTGGCGAACTGCTTCTGGGTGCTCCACAGCAGCTTCAGGAGTC
CAGGGTCCTGCCTTTACGTAGCCCCTCTTCTCCAGTGCAAAGACAAACCCTCCATCTCCAATCACAATCT
CTCCAGCATTTAAACGTTCTAGGATGCCCTTCTTGGCGCGGCCGCCACCGGATTGAGGTGGGTGGCCGCC
ACCACCAAACGTGGCTTGCCAGCCCTGCAAAGGCCATGCTATATACTTGCTGGATTTCAAGTACTTATCA
ATTTGTGGGATAGCTTCAATACGTTTTTTAAAACAAACTAATTTTGGGAACGCATCCAGGCACATTGGGT
CCATGTATAAAACAACATCAAGAGCGTCATACAACATGAAGTCAGGATGGGTTACATGATCACCATTTAA
ATATGTTTTATGACATAAACGATCTTCGAACATTTTCAGCATTTCAGGTAGCTTGCTAAGAAAATCAACT
TTGAGAGTTTCAAAGTCTTTACTATATGCAATTCTCGAAACACCGTATCTAATATCCAAAACCGCTCCTT
CAAGCATTGAAATCTCTGCACGCTCTTTTGGACAACCACCCAACATGTTGTGCTTGTCAGCTATATAACG
TATGATGGCCATAGACTGTGTTAATTTAACATCACCATCAATATAATAAGGAAGATTGGGAAACTCCAAA
CCCAATTCAAACTTTTTGGCTCGCCATTTATCACCTTCATCGCGCTCATACAAATGCTCTTCATATTTTT
CTTCAAGATATTCCAAAAGAAGTCGAGTGGGTTGCACAAGGCCCTTAATTTTCCAATAACCTAGTATAGG
GGACATGGCTGGCTCGCGATAGAACCGAGGTGCAGTTGGACCTGGGAGTGGACACCTGTGGAGAGAAAGG
CAAAGTGGATGTTATTCTATAGTGTCACCTAAATCGTATGTGTATGATACATAAGGTTATGTATTAATTG
TAGCCGCGTTCTAACGAAGCCAAGGGGGTGGGCCTATAGACTCTATAGGCGGTACTTACGTCACTCTTGG
CACGGGGAATCCGCGTTCCAATGCACCGTTCCCGGCCGCGGAGGCTGGATCGGTCCCGGTGTCTTCTATG
GAGGTCAAAACAGCGTGGATGGCGTCTCCAGGCGATCTGACGGTTCACTAAACGAGCTCTGCTTATATAG
ACCTCCCACCGTACACGCCTACCGCCCATTTGCGTCAATGGGGCGGAGTTGTTACGACATTTTGGAAAGT
CCCGTTGATTTTGGTGCCAAAACAAACTCCCATTGACGTCAATGGGGTGGAGACTTGGAAATCCCCGTGA
GTCAAACCGCTATCCACGCCCATTGATGTACTGCCAAAACCGCATCACCATGGTAATAGCGATGACTAAT
ACGTAGATGTACTGCCAAGTAGGAAAGTCCCATAAGGTCATGTACTGGGCATAATGCCAGGCGGGCCATT
TACCGTCATTGACGTCAATAGGGGGCGTACTTGGCATATGATACACTTGATGTACTGCCAAGTGGGCAGT
TTACCGTAAATACTCCACCCATTGACGTCAATGGAAAGTCCCTATTGGCGTTACTATGGGAACATACGTC
ATTATTGACGTCAATGGGCGGGGGTCGTTGGGCGGTCAGCCAGGCGGGCCATTTACCGTAAGTTATGTAA
CGCGGAACTCCATATATGGGCTATGAACTAATGACCCCGTAATTGATTACTATTAATAACTAGTCAATAA
TCAATGTCGGGCGAGCTCGAATTAATTCGTAATCATGTCATAGCTGTTTCCTGTGTGAAATTGTTATCCG
CTCACAATTCCACACAACATACGAGCCGGAAGCATAAAGTGTAAAGCCTGGGGTGCCTAATGAGTGAGCT
AACTCACATTAATTGCGTTGCGCTCACTGCCCGCTTTCCAGTCGGGAAACCTGTCGTGCCAGCTGCATTA
ATGAATCGGCCAACGCGCGGGGAGAGGCGGTTTGCGTATTGGGCGCTCTTCCGCTTCCTCGCTCACTGAC
TCGCTGCGCTCGGTCGTTCGGCTGCGGCGAGCGGTATCAGCTCACTCAAAGGCGGTAATACGGTTATCCA
CAGAATCAGGGGATAACGCAGGAAAGAACATGTGAGCAAAAGGCCAGCAAAAGGCCAGGAACCGTAAAAA
GGCCGCGTTGCTGGCGTTTTTCCATAGGCTCCGCCCCCCTGACGAGCATCACAAAAATCGACGCTCAAGT
CAGAGGTGGCGAAACCCGACAGGACTATAAAGATACCAGGCGTTTCCCCCTGGAAGCTCCCTCGTGCGCT
CTCCTGTTCCGACCCTGCCGCTTACCGGATACCTGTCCGCCTTTCTCCCTTCGGGAAGCGTGGCGCTTTC
TCATAGCTCACGCTGTAGGTATCTCAGTTCGGTGTAGGTCGTTCGCTCCAAGCTGGGCTGTGTGCACGAA
CCCCCCGTTCAGCCCGACCGCTGCGCCTTATCCGGTAACTATCGTCTTGAGTCCAACCCGGTAAGACACG
ACTTATCGCCACTGGCAGCAGCCACTGGTAACAGGATTAGCAGAGCGAGGTATGTAGGCGGTGCTACAGA
GTTCTTGAAGTGGTGGCCTAACTACGGCTACACTAGAAGAACAGTATTTGGTATCTGCGCTCTGCTGAAG
CCAGTTACCTTCGGAAAAAGAGTTGGTAGCTCTTGATCCGGCAAACAAACCACCGCTGGTAGCGGTGGTT
TTTTTGTTTGCAAGCAGCAGATTACGCGCAGAAAAAAAGGATCTCAAGAAGATCCTTTGATCTTTTCTAC
GGGGTCTGACGCTCAGTGGAACGAAAACTCACGTTAAGGGATTTTGGTCATGAGATTATCAAAAAGGATC
TTCACCTAGATCCTTTTAAATTAAAAATGAAGTTTTAAATCAATCTAAAGTATATATGAGTAAACTTGGT
CTGACAGTTACCAATGCTTAATCAGTGAGGCACCTATCTCAGCGATCTGTCTATTTCGTTCATCCATAGT
TGCCTGACTCCCCGTCGTGTAGATAACTACGATACGGGAGGGCTTACCATCTGGCCCCAGTGCTGCAATG
ATACCGCGAGACCCACGCTCACCGGCTCCAGATTTATCAGCAATAAACCAGCCAGCCGGAAGGGCCGAGC
GCAGAAGTGGTCCTGCAACTTTATCCGCCTCCATCCAGTCTATTAATTGTTGCCGGGAAGCTAGAGTAAG
TAGTTCGCCAGTTAATAGTTTGCGCAACGTTGTTGCCATTGCTACAGGCATCGTGGTGTCACGCTCGTCG
TTTGGTATGGCTTCATTCAGCTCCGGTTCCCAACGATCAAGGCGAGTTACATGATCCCCCATGTTGTGCA
AAAAAGCGGTTAGCTCCTTCGGTCCTCCGATCGTTGTCAGAAGTAAGTTGGCCGCAGTGTTATCACTCAT
GGTTATGGCAGCACTGCATAATTCTCTTACTGTCATGCCATCCGTAAGATGCTTTTCTGTGACTGGTGAG
TACTCAACCAAGTCATTCTGAGAATAGTGTATGCGGCGACCGAGTTGCTCTTGCCCGGCGTCAATACGGG
ATAATACCGCGCCACATAGCAGAACTTTAAAAGTGCTCATCATTGGAAAACGTTCTTCGGGGCGAAAACT
CTCAAGGATCTTACCGCTGTTGAGATCCAGTTCGATGTAACCCACTCGTGCACCCAACTGATCTTCAGCA
TCTTTTACTTTCACCAGCGTTTCTGGGTGAGCAAAAACAGGAAGGCAAAATGCCGCAAAAAAGGGAATAA
GGGCGACACGGAAATGTTGAATACTCATACTCTTCCTTTTTCAATATTATTGAAGCATTTATCAGGGTTA
TTGTCTCATGAGCGGATACATATTTGAATGTATTTAGAAAAATAAACAAATAGGGGTTCCGCGCACATTT
CCCCGAAAAGTGCCACCTGACGTCTAAGAAACCATTATTATCATGACATTAACCTATAAAAATAGGCGTA
TCACGAGGCCCTTTCGTCTCGCGCGTTTCGGTGATGACGGTGAAAACCTCTGACACATGCAGCTCCCGGA
GACGGTCACAGCTTGTCTGTAAGCGGATGCCGGGAGCAGACAAGCCCGTCAGGGCGCGTCAGCGGGTGTT
GGCGGGTGTCGGGGCTGGCTTAACTATGCGGCATCAGAGCAGATTGTACTGAGAGTGCACCATAAAATTG
TAAACGTTAATATTTTGTTAAAATTCGCGTTAAATTTTTGTTAAATCAGCTCATTTTTTAACCAATAGGC
CGAAATCGGCAAAATCCCTTATAAATCAAAAGAATAGCCCGAGATAGGGT
[37 nt withheld, positions 7121-7157]
AAAGAACGTGGACTCCAACGTCAAAGG
[141 nt withheld, positions 7185-7325]
G
[142 nt withheld, positions 7327-7468]
TATGCGGTGTGAAATACCGCACAGATGCGTAAGGAGAAAATACCGCATCAGGCGCCATTCGCCATTCAGG
CTGCGCAACTGTTGGGAAGGGCGATCGGTGCGGGCCTCTTCGCTATTACGCCAGCTGGCGAAAGGGGGAT
GTGCTGCAAGGCGATTAAGTTGGGTAACGCCAGGGTTTTCCCAGTCACGACGTTGTAAAACGACGGCCAG
TGCCAAGCTGTTAACAGCTTTTTGCAAAAGCCTAGGCCTCCAAAAAAGCCTCCTCACTACTTCTGGAATA
GCTCAGAGGCCGAGGCGGCCTCGGCCTCTGCATAAATAAAAAAAATTAGTCAGCCATGGGGCGGAGAATG
GGCGGAACTGGGCG
