>Addgene plasmid #104442 | GST-BHMT-I/G | depositor partial sequence | sequence record 197948 | GSTmodBHMTiresGFP  (NM_001713)
CGCGAGCCAGCCATGTCCCCTATACTAGGTTATTGGAAAATTAAGGGCCTTGTGCAACCCACTCGACTTC
TTTTGGAATATCTTGAAGAAAAATATGAAGAGCATTTGTATGAGCGCGATGAAGGTGATAAATGGCGAGC
CAAAAAGTTTGAATTGGGTTTGGAGTTTCCCAATCTTCCTTATTATATTGATGGTGATGTTAAATTAACA
CAGTCTATGGCCATCATACGTTATATAGCTGACAAGCACAACATGTTGGGTGGTTGTCCAAAAGAGCGTG
CAGAGATTTCAATGCTTGAAGGAGCGGTTTTGGATATTAGATACGGTGTTTCGAGAATTGCATATAGTAA
AGACTTTGAAACTCTCAAAGTTGATTTTCTTAGCAAGCTACCTGAAATGCTGAAAATGTTCGAAGATCGT
TTATGTCATAAAACATATTTAAATGGTGATCATGTAACCCATCCTGACTTCATGTTGTATGACGCTCTTG
ATGTTGTTTTATACATGGACCCAATGTGCCTGGATGCGTTCCCAAAATTAGTTTGTTTTAAAAAACGTAT
TGAAGCTATCCCACAAATTGATAAGTACTTGAAATCCAGCAAGTATATAGCATGGCCTTTGCAGGGCTGG
CAAGCCACGTTTGGTGGTGGCGGCCACCCACCTCAATCCGGTGGCGGCCGCGCCAAGAAGGGCATCCTAG
AACGTTTAAATGCTGGAGAGATTGTGATTGGAGATGGAGGGTTTGTCTTTGCACTGGAGAAGAGGGGCTA
CGTAAAGGCAGGACCCTGGACTCCTGAAGCTGCTGTGGAGCACCCAGAAGCAGTTCGCCAGCTTCATCGA
GAGTTCCTCAGAGCTGGCTCAAACGTCATGCAGACCTTCACCTTCTATGCGAGTGAAGACAAGCTGGAGA
ACAGGGGCAACTATGTCTTAGAGAAGATATCTGGGCAGGAAGTCAATGAAGCTGCTTGCGACATCGCCCG
ACAAGTGGCTGATGAAGGAGATGCTTTGGTAGCAGGAGGAGTGAGTCAGACACCTTCATACCTTAGCTGC
AAGAGTGAAACTGAAGTCAAAAAAGTATTTCTGCAACAGTTAGAGGTCTTTATGAAGAAGAACGTGGACT
TCTTGATTGCAGAGTATTTTGAACACGTTGAAGAAGCTGTGTGGGCAGTTGAAACCTTGATAGCATCCGG
TAAACCTGTGGCAGCAACCATGTGCATTGGCCCAGAAGGAGATTTGCATGGCGTGCCCCCCGGCGAGTGT
GCAGTGCGCCTGGTGAAAGCAGGAGCATCCATCATTGGTGTGAACTGCCACTTTGACCCCACCATTAGTT
TAAAAACAGTGAAGCTCATGAAGGAGGGCTTGGAGGCTGCCCGACTGAAAGCTCACCTGATGAGCCAGCC
CTTGGCTTACCACACTCCTGACTGCAACAAGCAGGGATTCATCGATCTCCCAGAATTCCCATTTGGACTG
GAACCCAGAGTTGCCACCAGATGGGATATTCAAAAATACGCCAGAGAGGCCTACAACCTGGGGGTCAGGT
ACATTGGCGGGTGCTGTGGATTTGAGCCCTACCACATCAGGGCAATTGCAGAGGAGCTGGCCCCAGAAAG
GGGCTTTTTGCCACCAGCTTCAGAAAAACATGGCAGCTGGGGAAGTGGTTTGGACATGCACACCAAACCC
TGGGTTAGAGCAAGGGCCAGGAAGGAATACTGGGAGAATCTTCGGATAGCCTCAGGCCGGCCATACAACC
CTTCAATGTCAAAGCCAGATGGCTGGGGAGTGACCAAAGGAACAGCCGAGCTGATGCAGCAGAAAGAAGC
CACAACTGAGCAGCAGCTGAAAGAGCTCTCTAGATAAGAATTCGTTAACCTCGAGGATCAATTCCGCCCC
TCTCCCTCCCCCCCCCCTAACGTTACTGGCCGAAGCCGCTTGGAATAAGGCCGGTGTGCGTTTGTCTATA
TGTTATTTTCCACCATATTGCCGTCTTTTGGCAATGTGAGGGCCCGGAAACCTGGCCCTGTCTTCTTGAC
GAGCATTCCTAGGGGTCTTTCCCCTCTCGCCAAAGGAATGCAAGGTCTGTTGAATGTCGTGAAGGAAGCA
GTTCCTCTGGAAGCTTCTTGAAGACAAACAACGTCTGTAGCGACCCTTTGCAGGCAGCGGAACCCCCCAC
CTGGCGACAGGTGCCTCTGCGGCCAAAAGCCACGTGTATAAGATACACCTGCAAAGGCGGCACAACCCCA
GTGCCACGTTGTGAGTTGGATAGTTGTGGAAAGAGTCAAATGGCTCTCCTCAAGCGTATTCAACAAGGGG
CTGAAGGATGCCCAGAAGGTACCCCATTGTATGGGATCTGATCTGGGGCCTCGGTGCACATGCTTTACAT
GTGTTTAGTCGAGGTTAAAAAACGTCTAGGCCCCCCGAACCACGGGGACGTGGTTTTCCTTTGAAAAACA
CGATAATACCATGGTGAGCAAGGGCGAGGAGCTGTTCACCGGGGTGGTGCCCATCCTGGTCGAGCTGGAC
GGCGACGTAAACGGCCACAAGTTCAGCGTGTCCGGCGAGGGCGAGGGCGATGCCACCTACGGCAAGCTGA
CCCTGAAGTTCATCTGCACCACCGGCAAGCTGCCCGTGCCCTGGCCCACCCTCGTGACCACCCTGACCTA
CGGCGTGCAGTGCTTCAGCCGCTACCCCGACCACATGAAGCAGCACGACTTCTTCAAGTCCGCCATGCCC
GAAGGCTACGTCCAGGAGCGCACCATCTTCTTCAAGGACGACGGCAACTACAAGACCCGCGCCGAGGTGA
AGTTCGAGGGCGACACCCTGGTGAACCGCATCGAGCTGAAGGGCATCGACTTCAAGGAGGACGGCAACAT
CCTGGGGCACAAGCTGGAGTACAACTACAACAGCCACAACGTCTATATCATGGCCGACAAGCAGAAGAAC
GGCATCAAGGTGAACTTCAAGATCCGCCACAACATCGAGGACGGCAGCGTGCAGCTCGCCGACCACTACC
AGCAGAACACCCCCATCGGCGACGGCCCCGTGCTGCTGCCCGACAACCACTACCTGAGCACCCAGTCCGC
CCTGAGCAAAGACCCCAACGAGAAGCGCGATCACATGGTCCTGCTGGAGTTCGTGACCGCCGCCGGGATC
ACTCTCGGCATGGACGAGCTGTACAAGTCTAGAATGGAGCAGAAGCTGATCTCCGAGGAGGACCTGTGAA
AGCTT
