>Addgene plasmid #104442 | GST-BHMT-I/G | depositor partial sequence | sequence record 197949 | GST-BHMT
ATGTCCCCTATACTAGGTTATTGGAAAATTAAGGGCCTTGTGCAACCCACTCGACTTCTTTTGGAATATC
TTGAAGAAAAATATGAAGAGCATTTGTATGAGCGCGATGAAGGTGATAAATGGCGAGCCAAAAAGTTTGA
ATTGGGTTTGGAGTTTCCCAATCTTCCTTATTATATTGATGGTGATGTTAAATTAACACAGTCTATGGCC
ATCATACGTTATATAGCTGACAAGCACAACATGTTGGGTGGTTGTCCAAAAGAGCGTGCAGAGATTTCAA
TGCTTGAAGGAGCGGTTTTGGATATTAGATACGGTGTTTCGAGAATTGCATATAGTAAAGACTTTGAAAC
TCTCAAAGTTGATTTTCTTAGCAAGCTACCTGAAATGCTGAAAATGTTCGAAGATCGTTTATGTCATAAA
ACATATTTAAATGGTGATCATGTAACCCATCCTGACTTCATGTTGTATGACGCTCTTGATGTTGTTTTAT
ACATGGACCCAATGTGCCTGGATGCGTTCCCAAAATTAGTTTGTTTTAAAAAACGTATTGAAGCTATCCC
ACAAATTGATAAGTACTTGAAATCCAGCAAGTATATAGCATGGCCTTTGCAGGGCTGGCAAGCCACGTTT
GGTGGTGGCGGCCACCCACCTCAATCCGGTGGCGGCCGCGCCAAGAAGGGCATCCTAGAACGTTTAAATG
CTGGAGAGATTGTGATTGGAGATGGAGGGTTTGTCTTTGCACTGGAGAAGAGGGGCTACGTAAAGGCAGG
ACCCTGGACTCCTGAAGCTGCTGTGGAGCACCCAGAAGCAGTTCGCCAGCTTCATCGAGAGTTCCTCAGA
GCTGGCTCAAACGTCATGCAGACCTTCACCTTCTATGCGAGTGAAGACAAGCTGGAGAACAGGGGCAACT
ATGTCTTAGAGAAGATATCTGGGCAGGAAGTCAATGAAGCTGCTTGCGACATCGCCCGACAAGTGGCTGA
TGAAGGAGATGCTTTGGTAGCAGGAGGAGTGAGTCAGACACCTTCATACCTTAGCTGCAAGAGTGAAACT
GAAGTCAAAAAAGTATTTCTGCAACAGTTAGAGGTCTTTATGAAGAAGAACGTGGACTTCTTGATTGCAG
AGTATTTTGAACACGTTGAAGAAGCTGTGTGGGCAGTTGAAACCTTGATAGCATCCGGTAAACCTGTGGC
AGCAACCATGTGCATTGGCCCAGAAGGAGATTTGCATGGCGTGCCCCCCGGCGAGTGTGCAGTGCGCCTG
GTGAAAGCAGGAGCATCCATCATTGGTGTGAACTGCCACTTTGACCCCACCATTAGTTTAAAAACAGTGA
AGCTCATGAAGGAGGGCTTGGAGGCTGCCCGACTGAAAGCTCACCTGATGAGCCAGCCCTTGGCTTACCA
CACTCCTGACTGCAACAAGCAGGGATTCATCGATCTCCCAGAATTCCCATTTGGACTGGAACCCAGAGTT
GCCACCAGATGGGATATTCAAAAATACGCCAGAGAGGCCTACAACCTGGGGGTCAGGTACATTGGCGGGT
GCTGTGGATTTGAGCCCTACCACATCAGGGCAATTGCAGAGGAGCTGGCCCCAGAAAGGGGCTTTTTGCC
ACCAGCTTCAGAAAAACATGGCAGCTGGGGAAGTGGTTTGGACATGCACACCAAACCCTGGGTTAGAGCA
AGGGCCAGGAAGGAATACTGGGAGAATCTTCGGATAGCCTCAGGCCGGCCATACAACCCTTCAATGTCAA
AGCCAGATGGCTGGGGAGTGACCAAAGGAACAGCCGAGCTGATGCAGCAGAAAGAAGCCACAACTGAGCA
GCAGCTGAAAGAGCTCTCTAGATAA
