>Addgene plasmid #104442 | GST-BHMT-I/G | depositor partial sequence | sequence record 197951 | EGFP-myc
ATGGTGAGCAAGGGCGAGGAGCTGTTCACCGGGGTGGTGCCCATCCTGGTCGAGCTGGACGGCGACGTAA
ACGGCCACAAGTTCAGCGTGTCCGGCGAGGGCGAGGGCGATGCCACCTACGGCAAGCTGACCCTGAAGTT
CATCTGCACCACCGGCAAGCTGCCCGTGCCCTGGCCCACCCTCGTGACCACCCTGACCTACGGCGTGCAG
TGCTTCAGCCGCTACCCCGACCACATGAAGCAGCACGACTTCTTCAAGTCCGCCATGCCCGAAGGCTACG
TCCAGGAGCGCACCATCTTCTTCAAGGACGACGGCAACTACAAGACCCGCGCCGAGGTGAAGTTCGAGGG
CGACACCCTGGTGAACCGCATCGAGCTGAAGGGCATCGACTTCAAGGAGGACGGCAACATCCTGGGGCAC
AAGCTGGAGTACAACTACAACAGCCACAACGTCTATATCATGGCCGACAAGCAGAAGAACGGCATCAAGG
TGAACTTCAAGATCCGCCACAACATCGAGGACGGCAGCGTGCAGCTCGCCGACCACTACCAGCAGAACAC
CCCCATCGGCGACGGCCCCGTGCTGCTGCCCGACAACCACTACCTGAGCACCCAGTCCGCCCTGAGCAAA
GACCCCAACGAGAAGCGCGATCACATGGTCCTGCTGGAGTTCGTGACCGCCGCCGGGATCACTCTCGGCA
TGGACGAGCTGTACAAGTCTAGAATGGAGCAGAAGCTGATCTCCGAGGAGGACCTGTGA
